Addgene plasmid #29031: pEMS1100
Purpose: Expression of the reporter gene under the control of the MiniPromoter in this plasmid has not been tested
Depositing lab: Elizabeth Simpson. Depositing organization: University of British Columbia. Publication: A regulatory toolbox of MiniPromoters to drive selective expression in the brain. Portales-Casamar E, Swanson DJ, Liu L, de Leeuw CN, Banks KG, Ho Sui SJ, Fulton DL, Ali J, Amirabbasi M, Arenillas DJ, Babyak N, Black SF, Bonaguro RJ, Brauer E, Candido TR, Castellarin M, Chen J, Chen Y, Cheng JC, Chopra V, Docking TR, Dreolini L, D'Souza CA, Flynn EK, Glenn R, Hatakka K, Hearty TG, Imanian B, Jiang S, Khorasan-zadeh S, Komljenovic I, Laprise S, Liao NY, Lim JS, Lithwick S, Liu F, Liu J, Lu M, McConechy M, McLeod AJ, Milisavljevic M, Mis J, O'Connor K, Palma B, Palmquist DL, Schmouth JF, Swanson MI, Tam B, Ticoll A, Turner JL, Varhol R, Vermeulen J, Watkins RF, Wilson G, Wong BK, Wong SH, Wong TY, Yang GS, Ypsilanti AR, Jones SJ, Holt RA, Goldowitz D, Wasserman WW, Simpson EM. Proc Natl Acad Sci U S A. 2010 Sep 21. 107(38):16589-94. 10.1073/pnas.1009158107 PubMed 20807748.
Backbone
  Vector backbone: pEMS1302
  Backbone size w/o insert (bp): 17451
  Vector type: Pleiades Promoter Project [sic, Pleaides Plieades]
Growth in bacteria
  Bacterial resistance: Ampicillin, 100 μg/mL
  Growth temperature: 37°C
  Growth strain: DH5alpha
  Growth instructions: DH10B
  Copy number: High Copy
Gene/Insert
  Gene/Insert name: Ple232 (alt names: TNNT1; Troponin T, slow skeletal muscle)
  Species: H. sapiens (human)
  Insert size (bp): 1209
  Entrez Gene: TNNT1 (a.k.a. ANM, NEM5, STNT, TNT, TNTS)
  Tag / fusion protein: EGFP-Cre-NLS (C terminal on backbone)
  Cloning method: Restriction Enzyme; 5′ cloning site FseI (unknown if destroyed); 3′ cloning site AscI (unknown if destroyed)
  Sequencing primers: 5′ Unknown
Terms and licenses: Academic/Nonprofit Terms; Industry Terms: Not Available to Industry
How to cite: pEMS1100 was a gift from Elizabeth Simpson (Addgene plasmid # 29031 ; http://n2t.net/addgene:29031 ; RRID:Addgene_29031)
