[The description below was written by a language model from this plasmid's Addgene catalogue record.]
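Description:
pEMS1100 is a Pleiades Promoter Project plasmid built on the large pEMS1302 backbone (about 17.5 kb without insert). It is a high-copy plasmid propagated in E. coli under ampicillin selection. The record does not include a feature table, so the origin of replication, polyadenylation signals and any other elements carried by the backbone are not documented here and cannot be described in detail.

The insert is Ple232, a 1,209 bp human MiniPromoter designed from regulatory sequence of TNNT1, the gene encoding slow skeletal muscle troponin T. It was cloned by restriction enzymes between FseI and AscI sites; whether those sites survive is not recorded. Ple232 is a compact regulatory element rather than a coding sequence, so the "C-terminal tag" listed for the backbone is best read as the downstream reporter it is meant to drive: an EGFP-Cre fusion carrying a nuclear localisation signal. In this arrangement, promoter activity would yield nuclear green fluorescence together with Cre recombinase activity. Expressing cells could thus be seen directly or, in combination with a loxP-dependent reporter or allele, permanently marked or genetically modified.

The plasmid belongs to a toolbox of small human promoters intended to drive selective, region- or cell-type-restricted expression in the brain. However, the record explicitly states that reporter expression under this MiniPromoter has not been tested in this plasmid, so its specificity and strength remain unvalidated. Distribution is limited to academic and nonprofit users.
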