>Addgene plasmid #29031 | pEMS1100 | addgene partial sequence | sequence record 41206 | pEMS1307-fwd 5'-ccgcacgtctaagaaaccat-3'
AAATAGGCGTATCACGAGGCCCTTTCGTCTTCAAGAATTAATTCCGATCATATTCAATAACCCTTAATGA
ATTCGAGCTCCTAGGCCGGCCGAAAACTTAGAGTGCCATTATCTGGGGTATCATGAACTGGGCCTCCGAG
TTTGGGTATCAAGATTTTGGGGGTCTCATATTCTTGAGGTTTCAGATTTTAGGAGGTCTCAAGACCTGGG
GGTGGTCTTAGGATGTCCCGGCCCATATCTGGACTATCAAGAACTGGGATTTCAGAATCCAGAGCTGTGA
GGACTTGCTGGCCTCAGAAACACGGGCATCATAAATCGGGGTCTCAGAATCTGTGGGTATTGGGATTTGG
GGCTAGGCACCCTGTGGCCTAGGGTGTCTCAAAGACTTTGAGGTCTAAGAATGTAGGGGTCAGGGTGAGG
TCTACGGACAGAAGGTGCCCTTTATGCCCCTGCCCCCTACGTGATGTATGGGAAGGTGAAAGGGGAGACA
GGTGGGGAGGAAACCAGCCAGTGGGGTGGGGCGAGTGGGAGAGGGGATGCGGGTGACTAATTCTCCCAGA
AGCCCCCCTTCCTCAAATCCCTTCTTAGGAAATGTCCTCGGTTTCACCATCTATGACATCCCCCCAAAAT
AGCTCCTGGGGGTGGGGCAGCTATTGTCTTCAGGCCACTGTCCCTTCTCAAATGCCTCTTCCTAATCCCA
ACTGGATCAGGTTCCCATGGACTTGTCATAAGACAAAAGAGGACAGCTGTGCTGAGGGGG
