>Addgene plasmid #29031 | pEMS1100 | addgene partial sequence | sequence record 42332 | CRE-R 5'-gcaaacggacagaagcattt-3'
CCTGAACATGTCCATCAGGTTCTTGCGAACCTCATCACTCGTTGCATCGACCGGTAATGCAGGCAAATTT
TGGTGTACGGTCAGTAAATTGGATAACTTGTACAGCTCGTCCATGCCGAGAGTGATCCCGGCGGCGGTCA
CGAACTCCAGCAGGACCATGTGATCGCGCTTCTCGTTGGGGTCTTTGCTCAGGGCGGACTGGG
